Addgene plasmid #18212: T4 Lysozyme I3S
Depositing lab: Brian Matthews. Depositing organization: University of Oregon.
Backbone
  Vector backbone: pHS1403
  Backbone size w/o insert (bp): 5000
  Vector type: Bacterial Expression
Growth in bacteria
  Bacterial resistance: Ampicillin, 100 μg/mL
  Growth temperature: 37°C
  Growth strain: DH5alpha
  Copy number: High Copy
Gene/Insert
  Gene/Insert name: T4 Lysozyme (alt name: 1013S)
  Species: Bacteriophage T4
  Insert size (bp): 600
  Mutation: I3S
  GenBank ID: NP_049736
  Entrez Gene: e (a.k.a. T4p123)
  Cloning method: Restriction Enzyme; 5′ cloning site BamHI (not destroyed); 3′ cloning site HindIII (not destroyed)
  Sequencing primers: 5′ na; 3′ GGCGTATCACGAGGCCC
Terms and licenses: Academic/Nonprofit Terms; Industry Terms: Not Available to Industry
Depositor comments: The BamHI site is 27 bp from the ATG and the HindIII site is 115 bp from the stop.
How to cite: T4 Lysozyme I3S was a gift from Brian Matthews (Addgene plasmid # 18212 ; http://n2t.net/addgene:18212 ; RRID:Addgene_18212)
