[The description below was written by a language model from this plasmid's Addgene catalogue record.]
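Description:
T4 Lysozyme I3S is a bacterial expression plasmid built on the pHS1403 backbone (about 5 kb without insert) that carries a point-mutant version of the bacteriophage T4 lysozyme gene (gene e). It is maintained in E. coli as a high-copy plasmid under ampicillin selection. The record does not name the origin of replication or the promoter that drives expression, and no feature table is available to confirm these elements.

The insert is roughly 600 bp and encodes T4 lysozyme with the single substitution I3S, replacing the isoleucine at position 3 near the N-terminus with serine. It was cloned as a BamHI–HindIII fragment, and both sites remain intact, so the coding region can be excised or transferred to another vector. According to the depositor's notes, the BamHI site lies 27 bp from the start codon and the HindIII site 115 bp from the stop codon, meaning the fragment includes short flanking untranslated sequence on each side of the open reading frame. No fusion tags or reporters are recorded.

T4 lysozyme is a muramidase that degrades the bacterial cell wall during phage infection, and it is widely used as a model protein for studying folding, stability and structure. The record does not state a specific purpose. However, a defined single-residue replacement such as this one is the kind of variant usually produced recombinantly in bacteria so that the effect of the substitution can be compared with the wild-type protein.
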