>Addgene plasmid #18212 | T4 Lysozyme I3S | addgene partial sequence | sequence record 23999 | 3primeUP
TNCGAAAAGCCCGCTCATTAGGCGGGCTCAGATCTGCTCATGTTTGACAGCTTATCATCGATAAGCTTCG
GCAATAAATTCTTGATATGTTTTCATATGTTTCCTTTAAATATTTTAATTAGTAATTGTCTATTCAAGTA
ATTGTGAATATACTATCACAATTCCAAGAGAAAGTAAACAGCTTTATAGATTTTTATACGCGTCCCAAGT
GCCAGTTCTAAACGTTGTAATGACTCGTTTTGCGCGATTAGGTGTTTGATTATACCATCTACTTTTAGCT
AAGTTAACTGCTGCTTCATCCCAGCGTTTTTGTTGAAGCATACGTAAAGAGTTAGTAAATCCTGCCACAC
CGGTTTCTCCCATTTGGAAAACCATATTAATCAATGCACAGCGACGAACCGCATCAAGAGAATCATAAAC
CGGTTTTAATTTAGCATTTCTCAGAATTCCGCGAACAGCAGCATCAACATCCTGATTAAAGAGTTTTTCA
GCCTCATCTTTTGTAATTACACCATTGCAATTACGCCCAATAGCTTTATCTAATTCAGATTTAGCAGCAT
TAAGTGATGGACTTTTTGTAAGCAAATGACCGATGCCAATAGTGTAATAGCCTTCTGTGTCTTTATAGAT
TTTAAGTCTAAGACCTTCATCTATACGTAACATTTCAAAAGAATTCATAATACCTCCTAAGCATCGATGG
ATCCTGTTTCCTGTGTGAANTGTTATCCGCTCACAATTCCACACATTATACGAGCCGATGATAATGCACA
GGGGATGGGAGAGCCNCGNAGNGAACCGTATCAGGNCAAGCGNTCCGGGGAATGTACCGCTCCATCNATN
GGNNNNNGA
